>Addgene plasmid #237598 | pMIHP-16301 NWS.OLLAS.VSVG | addgene full sequence | sequence record 477172 | Addgene NGS Result
TTTTCCCAGTCACGACGTTGTAAAACGACGGCGCAAGGAATGGTGCATGCAAGGAGATGGCGCCCAACAG
TCCCCCGGCCACGGGGCCTGCCACCATACCCACGCCGAAACAAGCGCTCATGAGCCCGAAGTGGCGAGCC
CGATCTTCCCCATCGGTGATGTCGGCGATATAGGCGCCAGCAACCGCACCTGTGGCGCCGGTGATGCCGG
CCACGATGCGTCCGGCGTAGAGGCGATTAGTCCAATTTGTTAAAGACAGGATATCAGTGGTCCAGGCTCT
AGTTTTGACTCAACAATATCACCAGCTGAAGCCTATAGAGTACGAGCCATAGATAAAATAAAAGATTTTA
TTTAGTCTCCAGAAAAAGGGGGGAATGAAAGACCCCACCTGTAGGTTTGGCAAGCTAGCTTAAGTAACGC
CATTTTGCAAGGCATGGAAAATACATAACTGAGAATAGAGAAGTTCAGATCAAGGTTAGGAACAGAGAGA
CAGCAGAATATGGGCCAAACAGGATATCTGTGGTAAGCAGTTCCTGCCCCGGCTCAGGGCCAAGAACAGA
TGGTCCCCAGATGCGGTCCCGCCCTCAGCAGTTTCTAGAGAACCATCAGATGTTTCCAGGGTGCCCCAAG
GACCTGAAATGACCCTGTGCCTTATTTGAACTAACCAATCAGTTCGCTTCTCGCTTCTGTTCGCGCGCTT
CTGCTCCCCGAGCTCAATAAAAGAGCCCACAACCCCTCACTCGGCGCGCCAGTCCTCCGATAGACTGCGT
CGCCCGGGTACCCGTATTCCCAATAAAGCCTCTTGCTGTTTGCATCCGAATCGTGGACTCGCTGATCCTT
GGGAGGGTCTCCTCAGATTGATTGACTGCCCACCTCGGGGGTCTTTCATTTGGAGGTTCCACCGAGATTT
GGAGACCCCTGCCCAGGGACCACCGACCCCCCCGCCGGGAGGTAAGCTGGCCAGCGGTCGTTTCGTGTCT
GTCTCTGTCTTTGTGCGTGTTTGTGCCGGCATCTAATGTTTGCGCCTGCGTCTGTACTAGTTAGCTAACT
AGCTCTGTATCTGGCGGACCCGTGGTGGAACTGACGAGTTCTGAACACCCGGCCGCAACCCTGGGAGACG
TCCCAGGGACTTTGGGGGCCGTTTTTGTGGCCCGACCTGAGGAAGGGAGTCGATGTGGAATCCGACCCCG
TCAGGATATGTGGTTCTGGTAGGAGACGAGAACCTAAAACAGTTCCCGCCTCCGTCTGAATTTTTGCTTT
CGGTTTGGAACCGAAGCCGCGCGTCTTGTCTGCTGCAGCGCTGCAGCATCGTTCTGTGTTGTCTCTGTCT
GACTGTGTTTCTGTATTTGTCTGAAAATTAGGGCCAGACTGTTACCACTCCCTTAAGTTTGACCTTAGGT
CACTGGAAAGATGTCGAGCGGATCGCTCACAACCAGTCGGTAGATGTCAAGAAGAGACGTTGGGTTACCT
TCTGCTCTGCAGAATGGCCAACCTTTAACGTCGGATGGCCGCGAGACGGCACCTTTAACCGAGACCTCAT
CACCCAGGTTAAGATCAAGGTCTTTTCACCTGGCCCGCATGGACACCCAGACCAGGTCCCCTACATCGTG
ACCTGGGAAGCCTTGGCTTTTGACCCCCCTCCCTGGGTCAAGCCCTTTGTACACCCTAAGCCTCCGCCTC
CTCTTCCTCCATCCGCCCCGTCTCTCCCCCTTGAACCTCCTCGTTCGACCCCGCCTCGATCCTCCCTTTA
TCCAGCCCTCACTCCTTCTCTAGGCGCCGGAATTCCGAACAGTCTTCCGTAATAGAAGACACAAGGCTCG
AGCGGGATCAATTCCGCCCCCCCCCTAACGTTACTGGCCGAAGCCGCTTGGAATAAGGCCGGTGTGCGTT
TGTCTATATGTTATTTTCCACCATATTGCCGTCTTTTGGCAATGTGAGGGCCCGGAAACCTGGCCCTGTC
TTCTTGACGAGCATTCCTAGGGGTCTTTCCCCTCTCGCCAAAGGAATGCAAGGTCTGTTGAATGTCGTGA
AGGAAGCAGTTCCTCTGGAAGCTTCTTGAAGACAAACAACGTCTGTAGCGACCCTTTGCAGGCAGCGGAA
CCCCCCACCTGGCGACAGGTGCCTCTGCGGCCAAAAGCCACGTGTATAAGATACACCTGCAAAGGCGGCA
CAACCCCAGTGCCACGTTGTGAGTTGGATAGTTGTGGAAAGAGTCAAATGGCTCTCCTCAAGCGTATTCA
ACAAGGGGCTGAAGGATGCCCAGAAGGTACCCCATTGTATGGGATCTGATCTGGGGCCTCGGTGCACATG
CTTTACATGTGTTTAGTCGAGGTTAAAAAAACGTCTAGGCCCCCCGAACCACGGGGACGTGGTTTTCCTT
TGAAAAACACGATAATACCATGCCAGAGCCTTCTAAGTCTGCACCAGCCCCTAAGAAGGGATCTAAGAAA
GCCATCTCTAAGGCGCAGAAGAAGGATGGCAAGAAGCGCAAGCGCAGCCGCAAGGAGAGCTATTCGGTGT
ACGTGTACAAGGTGCTGAAGCAAGTGCACCCCGACACCGGCATCTCCTCCAAGGCCATGGGCATCATGAA
CTCGTTCGTGAACGACATCTTCGAGCGCATCGCGAGCGAGGCGTCCCGCCTGGCGCATTACAACAAGCGC
TCGACCATCACGTCCCGGGAGATCCAGACGGCCGTGCGCCTGCTGCTGCCCGGGGAGCTGGCCAAGCACG
CCGTGTCGGAGGGCACTAAGGCCGTCACCAAGTACACCAGCTCCAAGGACCCACCGGTCGCCACCGGATC
CACGGTCGCCACCATGGGCAACTGGTCCCACCCCCAATTCGAGAAAGGAGGAGGCGGGGGAGGGAGCGGC
TTCGCCAACGAGCTGGGCCCCAGGCTGATGGGCAAGTGCGGAGGAGGCGGGGGAGGGTATACAGATATCG
AAATGAATAGACTCGGAAAGGGCATGCTGATGGTGTAAGCGGCCGCGACTCTAGAGTCGACCTGCAGGCA
TGCAAGCTTCAGGTAGCCGGCTAACGTTAACAACCGGTACCTCTAGAACTATAGCTAGCATGCGCAAATT
TAAAGCGCTGATATCGATAAAATAAAAGATTTTATTTAGTCTCCAGAAAAAGGGGGGAATGAAAGACCCC
ACCTGTAGGTTTGGCAAGCTAGCTTAAGTAACGCCATTTTGCAAGGCATGGAAAATACATAACTGAGAAT
AGAGAAGTTCAGATCAAGGTTAGGAACAGAGAGACAGCAGAATATGGGCCAAACAGGATATCTGTGGTAA
GCAGTTCCTGCCCCGGCTCAGGGCCAAGAACAGATGGTCCCCAGATGCGGTCCCGCCCTCAGCAGTTTCT
AGAGAACCATCAGATGTTTCCAGGGTGCCCCAAGGACCTGAAATGACCCTGTGCCTTATTTGAACTAACC
AATCAGTTCGCTTCTCGCTTCTGTTCGCGCGCTTCTGCTCCCCGAGCTCAATAAAAGAGCCCACAACCCC
TCACTCGGCGCGCCAGTCCTCCGATAGACTGCGTCGCCCGGGTACCCGTGTATCCAATAAACCCTCTTGC
AGTTGCATCCGACTTGTGGTCTCGCTGTTCCTTGGGAGGGTCTCCTCTGAGTGATTGACTACCCGTCAGC
GGGGGTCTTTCATGGGTAACAGTTTCTTGAAGTTGGAGAACAACATTCTGAGGGTAGGAGTCGAATATTA
AGTAATCCTGACTCAATTAGCCACTGTTTTGAATCCACATACTCCAATACTCCTGAAATAGTTCATTATG
GACAGCGCAGAAAGAGCTGGGGAGAATTGTGAAATTGTTATCCGCTCACAATTCCACACAACATACGAGC
CGGAAGCATAAAGTGTAAAGCCTGGGGTGCCTAATGAGTGAGCTAACTCACATTAATTGCGTTGCGCTCA
CTGCCCGCTTTCCAGTCGGGAAACCTGTCGTGCCAGCTGCATTAATGAATCGGCCAACGCGCGGGGAGAG
GCGGTTTGCGTATTGGGCGCTCTTCCGCTTCCTCGCTCACTGACTCGCTGCGCTCGGTCGTTCGGCTGCG
GCGAGCGGTATCAGCTCACTCAAAGGCGGTAATACGGTTATCCACAGAATCAGGGGATAACGCAGGAAAG
AACATGTGAGCAAAAGGCCAGCAAAAGGCCAGGAACCGTAAAAAGGCCGCGTTGCTGGCGTTTTTCCATA
GGCTCCGCCCCCCTGACGAGCATCACAAAAATCGACGCTCAAGTCAGAGGTGGCGAAACCCGACAGGACT
ATAAAGATACCAGGCGTTTCCCCCTGGAAGCTCCCTCGTGCGCTCTCCTGTTCCGACCCTGCCGCTTACC
GGATACCTGTCCGCCTTTCTCCCTTCGGGAAGCGTGGCGCTTTCTCATAGCTCACGCTGTAGGTATCTCA
GTTCGGTGTAGGTCGTTCGCTCCAAGCTGGGCTGTGTGCACGAACCCCCCGTTCAGCCCGACCGCTGCGC
CTTATCCGGTAACTATCGTCTTGAGTCCAACCCGGTAAGACACGACTTATCGCCACTGGCAGCAGCCACT
GGTAACAGGATTAGCAGAGCGAGGTATGTAGGCGGTGCTACAGAGTTCTTGAAGTGGTGGCCTAACTACG
GCTACACTAGAAGAACAGTATTTGGTATCTGCGCTCTGCTGAAGCCAGTTACCTTCGGAAAAAGAGTTGG
TAGCTCTTGATCCGGCAAACAAACCACCGCTGGTAGCGGTGGTTTTTTTGTTTGCAAGCAGCAGATTACG
CGCAGAAAAAAAGGATCTCAAGAAGATCCTTTGATCTTTTCTACGGGGTCTGACGCTCAGTGGAACGAAA
ACTCACGTTAAGGGATTTTGGTCATGAGATTATCAAAAAGGATCTTCACCTAGATCCTTTTAAATTAAAA
ATGAAGTTTTAAATCAATCTAAAGTATATATGAGTAAACTTGGTCTGACAGTTACCAATGCTTAATCAGT
GAGGCACCTATCTCAGCGATCTGTCTATTTCGTTCATCCATAGTTGCCTGACTCCCCGTCGTGTAGATAA
CTACGATACGGGAGGGCTTACCATCTGGCCCCAGTGCTGCAATGATACCGCGAGACCCACGCTCACCGGC
TCCAGATTTATCAGCAATAAACCAGCCAGCCGGAAGGGCCGAGCGCAGAAGTGGTCCTGCAACTTTATCC
GCCTCCATCCAGTCTATTAATTGTTGCCGGGAAGCTAGAGTAAGTAGTTCGCCAGTTAATAGTTTGCGCA
ACGTTGTTGCCATTGCTACAGGCATCGTGGTGTCACGCTCGTCGTTTGGTATGGCTTCATTCAGCTCCGG
TTCCCAACGATCAAGGCGAGTTACATGATCCCCCATGTTGTGCAAAAAAGCGGTTAGCTCCTTCGGTCCT
CCGATCGTTGTCAGAAGTAAGTTGGCCGCAGTGTTATCACTCATGGTTATGGCAGCACTGCATAATTCTC
TTACTGTCATGCCATCCGTAAGATGCTTTTCTGTGACTGGTGAGTACTCAACCAAGTCATTCTGAGAATA
GTGTATGCGGCGACCGAGTTGCTCTTGCCCGGCGTCAATACGGGATAATACCGCGCCACATAGCAGAACT
TTAAAAGTGCTCATCATTGGAAAACGTTCTTCGGGGCGAAAACTCTCAAGGATCTTACCGCTGTTGAGAT
CCAGTTCGATGTAACCCACTCGTGCACCCAACTGATCTTCAGCATCTTTTACTTTCACCAGCGTTTCTGG
GTGAGCAAAAACAGGAAGGCAAAATGCCGCAAAAAAGGGAATAAGGGCGACACGGAAATGTTGAATACTC
ATACTCTTCCTTTTTCAATATTATTGAAGCATTTATCAGGGTTATTGTCTCATGAGCGGATACATATTTG
AATGTATTTAGAAAAATAAACAAATAGGGGTTCCGCGCACATTTCCCCGAAAAGTGCCACCTGACGTCTA
AGAAACCATTATTATCATGACATTAACCTATAAAAATAGGCGTATCACGAGGCCCTTTCGTCTCGCGCGT
TTCGGTGATGACGGTGAAAACCTCTGACACATGCAGCTCCCGGAGACGGTCACAGCTTGTCTGTAAGCGG
ATGCCGGGAGCAGACAAGCCCGTCAGGGCGCGTCAGCGGGTGTTGGCGGGTGTCGGGGCTGGCTTAACTA
TGCGGCATCAGAGCAGATTGTACTGAGAGTGCACCATATGCGGTGTGAAATACCGCACAGATGCGTAAGG
AGAAAATACCGCATCAGGCGCCATTCGCCATTCAGGCTGCGCAACTGTTGGGAAGGGCGATCGGTGCGGG
CCTCTTCGCTATTACGCCAGCTGGCGAAAGGGGGATGTGCTGCAAGGCGATTAAGTTGGGTAACGCCAGG
G
Features (pLannotate 1.2.2; 19 found; start..end, strand, type, name):
     32..233     -  CDS            TcR (fragment): tetracycline efflux protein; tet; confers resistance to tetracycline
    234..332     +  CDS            env (fragment): murine leukemia virus gPr80 envelope polyprotein precursor; env; proteolytically cleaved into gp70SU and p15TM subunits
    374..890     +  LTR            5' LTR: 5' long terminal repeat from murine embryonic stem cell virus
    954..1295    +  misc_feature   MESV Ψ: packaging signal of murine embryonic stem cell virus
   1362..1778    +  CDS            gag (truncated): truncated Moloney murine leukemia virus (MMLV) gag gene lacking the start codon
   1837..2397    +  misc_feature   IRES: internal ribosome entry site (IRES) of the encephalomyocarditis virus (EMCV)
   2400..2777    +  CDS            H2bc3: H2B1B_MOUSE - Also known as Hist1h2bb Experimental evidence at protein level: Swiss-Prot protein existence level 1. Core component of nucleosome. Nucleosomes wrap and compact DNA into chromatin, limiting DNA accessibility to the cellular machineries which require DNA as a template. Histones thereby play a central role in transcription regulation, DNA repair, DNA replication and chromosomal stability. DNA accessibility is regulated via a complex set of post-translational modifications of histones, also called histone code, and nucleosome remodeling. From Mus musculus (Mouse).
   2989..3019    +  misc_feature   MCS (fragment): pUC18/19 multiple cloning site
   3139..3653    +  LTR            3' LTR: 3' long terminal repeat from murine embryonic stem cell virus
   3815..3831    -  protein_bind   lac operator: The lac repressor binds to the lac operator to inhibit transcription in E. coli. This inhibition can be relieved by adding lactose or isopropyl-β-D-thiogalactopyranoside (IPTG). lac repressor encoded by lacI
   3839..3869    -  promoter       lac promoter: promoter for the E. coli lac operon
   3884..3905    -  protein_bind   CAP binding site: CAP binding activates transcription in the presence of cAMP. E. coli catabolite activator protein
   3918..4010    -  CDS            lacI (fragment): lac repressor; lacI; The lac repressor binds to the lac operator to inhibit transcription in E. coli. This inhibition can be relieved by adding lactose or isopropyl-β-D-thiogalactopyranoside (IPTG).
   4193..4781    -  rep_origin     ori: high-copy-number ColE1/pMB1/pBR322/pUC origin of replication
   4952..5812    -  CDS            AmpR: β-lactamase; bla; confers resistance to ampicillin, carbenicillin, and related antibiotics
   5813..5917    -  promoter       AmpR promoter: bla
   6012..6047    +  CDS            rop (fragment): Rop protein, which maintains plasmids at low copy number; rop
   6149..6248    +  misc_feature   bom (fragment): basis of mobility region from pBR322
   6254..32      -  CDS            lacZα (fragment) (across the origin): LacZα fragment of β-galactosidase; lacZ fragment
