[The description below was written by a language model from this plasmid's Addgene catalogue record and pLannotate feature annotations shown in this document.]
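Description:
pMIHP-16301 NWS.OLLAS.VSVG is a gammaretroviral empty-backbone vector from the p.MIHP series, which the record describes as derived from p.MIGII by replacing the GFP reporter with epitope-tagged histone. It is propagated in E. coli through a high-copy ColE1/pUC-type origin and selected with ampicillin via the β-lactamase gene. The remaining bacterial annotations (fragments of TcR, lacI, lacZα, rop and bom, plus a lac promoter/operator) are non-functional remnants of earlier cloning vectors. The recombination-reduced bacterial host listed in the record is a common choice for plasmids carrying direct LTR repeats.

The retroviral cassette is flanked by murine embryonic stem cell virus 5' and 3' LTRs. It contains the MESV Ψ packaging signal and a truncated MMLV gag segment lacking its start codon, which together allow the transcript to be packaged into particles when gag-pol and env are supplied in trans. Downstream of gag sits an EMCV IRES followed directly by a mouse histone H2B (H2bc3) coding sequence. According to the catalogue fields this is fused to NWS, OLLAS and VSVG epitope tags. The tags themselves were not annotated in the feature table, but they probably lie in the unannotated stretch after the histone ORF. No gene of interest is inserted, and one would presumably be cloned upstream of the IRES so that it is co-expressed with the reporter from the LTR-driven bicistronic transcript.

The construct is described as a "Flow Code" plasmid, which suggests that the specific combination of three epitopes on a nuclear histone serves as an antibody-detectable barcode marking transduced cells in flow cytometry. The record also says it is to be used with mRNAs, without further explanation.
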