Addgene plasmid #237598: pMIHP-16301 NWS.OLLAS.VSVG
Purpose: (Empty Backbone) NWS.OLLAS.VSVG Flow Code Plasmid This plasmid is to be used with mRNAs.
Depositing lab: Adrian Liston. Depositing organization: Babraham Institute.
Backbone
  Vector backbone: p.MIHP — made from p.MIGII with the GFP element being replaced with the histone epitopes
  Vector type: Retroviral
  Tag / fusion protein: NWS; OLLAS; VSVG
Growth in bacteria
  Bacterial resistance: Ampicillin, 100 μg/mL
  Growth temperature: 30°C
  Growth strain: NEB Stable
  Copy number: Unknown
Gene/Insert
  Gene/Insert name: None
Terms and licenses: Academic/Nonprofit Terms; Industry Terms: Not Available to Industry
How to cite: pMIHP-16301 NWS.OLLAS.VSVG was a gift from Adrian Liston (Addgene plasmid # 237598 ; http://n2t.net/addgene:237598 ; RRID:Addgene_237598)
